Addgene plasmid #244003: pUPD3_RBS_RBS15
Purpose: GoldenBraid2.0 Ribosome binding site.
Depositing lab: Christophe Herman. Depositing organization: Baylor College of Medicine. Publication: GoldenBraid2.0 E. coli: a comprehensive and characterized toolkit for enterics. Cooke MB, Welch KT, Ramirez LD, Wen AX, Marciano DC, Herman C. Synth Biol (Oxf). 2025 Aug 14;10(1):ysaf015. doi: 10.1093/synbio/ysaf015. eCollection 2025. PubMed 40927394.
Backbone
  Vector backbone: pUPD3
  Vector type: Bacterial Expression
Growth in bacteria
  Bacterial resistance: Chloramphenicol, 25 μg/mL
  Growth temperature: 37°C
  Growth strain: DH5alpha
  Copy number: High Copy
Gene/Insert
  Gene/Insert name: RBS15
  Species: Synthetic
  Insert size (bp): 22
  Cloning method: Golden Gate
Terms and licenses: Academic/Nonprofit Terms; Industry Terms: Not Available to Industry
How to cite: pUPD3_RBS_RBS15 was a gift from Christophe Herman (Addgene plasmid # 244003 ; http://n2t.net/addgene:244003 ; RRID:Addgene_244003)
