[The description below was written by a language model from this plasmid's Addgene catalogue record and pLannotate feature annotations shown in this document.]
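Description:
pUPD3_RBS_RBS15 is a small (about 2.4 kb) GoldenBraid2.0 part-storage plasmid that holds a single synthetic ribosome binding site, RBS15, in the pUPD3 universal domesticator backbone. It belongs to a GoldenBraid toolkit adapted and characterized for E. coli and other enteric bacteria. Although catalogued as a bacterial expression vector, it functions as a level-0 parts plasmid: the 22 bp insert is not an expression unit by itself. It is a standardized module meant to be released and combined with promoter, coding sequence and terminator parts through Golden Gate (type IIS restriction–ligation) assembly into a complete transcriptional unit.

The plasmid replicates at high copy in E. coli from a ColE1/pUC-type origin. Selection is with chloramphenicol, through a cat gene (chloramphenicol acetyltransferase) driven by its native promoter. The annotated features otherwise reflect the cloning-vector ancestry of the backbone. These include an f1 phage origin, which can support single-stranded DNA production with helper phage, and SP6 and T7 phage promoters flanking the cloning region. There are also short remnants of a tet promoter and of lacZα. The lacZα remnant is consistent with a screening cassette that was displaced when the part was inserted, though the record does not say so explicitly.

The automated feature table does not annotate the RBS insert itself, which is expected for such a short synthetic element. It presumably lies in the region between the T7 and SP6 promoters. The record gives no translation strength for RBS15. Its intended use is as one of a set of interchangeable RBS parts for tuning translation initiation in modular bacterial constructs.
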