Features (pLannotate 1.2.2; 8 found; start..end, strand, type, name):
     74..92      -  promoter       SP6 promoter: promoter for bacteriophage SP6 RNA polymerase
    239..827     -  rep_origin     ori: high-copy-number ColE1/pMB1/pBR322/pUC origin of replication
    942..1044    +  promoter       cat promoter: promoter of the E. coli cat gene encoding chloramphenicol acetyltransferase
   1045..1701    +  CDS            cat: CAT_ECOLX - Experimental evidence at protein level: Swiss-Prot protein existence level 1. This enzyme is an effector of chloramphenicol resistance in bacteria. From Escherichia coli. This protein is used as a marker in many commonly used cloning vectors, such as pACYC184.
   1789..1806    -  promoter       tet promoter (fragment): E. coli promoter for tetracycline efflux protein gene
   1817..2272    +  rep_origin     f1 ori (sequence partly withheld): f1 bacteriophage origin of replication; arrow indicates direction of (+) strand synthesis
   2291..2312    -  CDS            lacZα (fragment): LacZα fragment of β-galactosidase; lacZ fragment
   2315..2333    +  promoter       T7 promoter: promoter for bacteriophage T7 RNA polymerase
>Addgene plasmid #244003 | pUPD3_RBS_RBS15 | addgene full sequence | sequence record 487834 | Addgene NGS Result
GGTCTCGCAAAGAGATAAGTGAAGGAGGCCGGCAATGCGAGACCACTCATCGCCCAATCACTAGTGAATT
CGTTCTATAGTGTCACCTAAATACCATAGAGCCGTTGGTCATAGCTGTTTCCTGTCCAGGCATCATGACA
CGGTTATCCACAGAATCAGGGGATAACGCAGGAAAGAACATGTGAGCAAAAGGCCAGCAAAAGGCCAGGA
ACCGTAAAAAGGCCGCGTTGCTGGCGTTTTTCCATAGGCTCCGCCCCCCTGACGAGCATCACAAAAATCG
ACGCTCAAGTCAGAGGTGGCGAAACCCGACAGGACTATAAAGATACCAGGCGTTTCCCCCTGGAAGCTCC
CTCGTGCGCTCTCCTGTTCCGACCCTGCCGCTTACCGGATACCTGTCCGCCTTTCTCCCTTCGGGAAGCG
TGGCGCTTTCTCATAGCTCACGCTGTAGGTATCTCAGTTCGGTGTAGGTCGTTCGCTCCAAGCTGGGCTG
TGTGCACGAACCCCCCGTTCAGCCCGACCGCTGCGCCTTATCCGGTAACTATCGTCTTGAGTCCAACCCG
GTAAGACACGACTTATCGCCACTGGCAGCAGCCACTGGTAACAGGATTAGCAGAGCGAGGTATGTAGGCG
GTGCTACAGAGTTCTTGAAGTGGTGGCCTAACTACGGCTACACTAGAAGAACAGTATTTGGTATCTGCGC
TCTGCTGAAGCCAGTTACCTTCGGAAAAAGAGTTGGTAGCTCTTGATCCGGCAAACAAACCACCGCTGGT
AGCGGTGGTTTTTTTGTTTGCAAGCAGCAGATTACGCGCAGAAAAAAAGGATCTCAAGAAGATCCTTTGA
TCTTTTCTACGGGGTCTGACGCTCAGTGGAACGAAAACTCACGTTAAGGGATTTTGGTCATGAGATTATC
AAAAAGGATCTTCACCTAGATCCTTTTGTGATGATCGGCACGTAAGAGGTTCCAACTTTCACCATAATGA
AATAAGATCACTACCGGGCGTATTTTTTGAGTTATCGAGATTTTCAGGAGCTAAGGAAGCTAAAATGGAG
AAAAAAATCACTGGATATACCACCGTTGATATATCCCAATGGCATCGTAAAGAACATTTTGAGGCATTTC
AGTCAGTTGCTCAATGTACCTATAACCAGACCGTTCAGCTGGATATTACGGCCTTTTTAAAGACCGTAAA
GAAAAATAAGCACAAGTTTTATCCGGCCTTTATTCACATTCTTGCCCGCCTGATGAATGCTCATCCGGAA
TTCCGTATGGCAATGAAAGACGGTGAGCTGGTGATATGGGATAGTGTTCACCCTTGTTACACCGTTTTCC
ATGAGCAAACTGAAACGTTTTCATCGCTCTGGAGTGAATACCACGACGATTTCCGGCAGTTTCTACACAT
ATATTCGCAAGATGTGGCGTGTTACGGTGAAAACCTGGCCTATTTCCCTAAAGGGTTTATTGAGAATATG
TTTTTCGTGTCAGCCAATCCCTGGGTGAGTTTCACCAGTTTTGATTTAAACGTGGCCAATATGGACAACT
TCTTCGCCCCCGTTTTCACCATGGGCAAATATTATACGCAAGGCGACAAGGTGCTGATGCCGCTGGCGAT
TCAGGTTCATCATGCCGTTTGTGATGGCTTCCATGTCGGCAGAATGCTTAATGAATTACAACAGTACTGC
GATGAGTGGCAGGGCGGGGCGTAATTTTTTTAAGGCAGTTATTGGTGCCCTTAAACGCCTGGTTGCTACG
CCTGAATAAGTGATAATAAGCGGATGAATGGCAGAAATTCGATGATAAGCTGTCAAACATGATGT
[125 nt withheld, positions 1816-1940]
C
[91 nt withheld, positions 1942-2032]
AGGGTGATGGTTCACGTAGTGGGCCAGCGCCCTGATAGACGGTTTTTCGCCCTTTGACGTTGGAGTCCAC
GTTCTTT
[37 nt withheld, positions 2110-2146]
ACCCTATCTCGGTCTATTCTTTTGATTTATAAGGGATTTTGCCGATTTCGGCCTATTGGTTAAAAAATGA
GCTGATTTAACAAAAATTTAACGCGAATTTTAACAAAATATTAACGCTTACAATTTTAACATTGTAGAAA
CGCATGTAAAACGACGGCCAGTGAATTGTAATACGACTCACTATAGGGTGAATTCCGCTTAGGACCTTAG
ATATTGATCTCAA
